Addgene plasmid #27737: pUT1147-HQ858691
Depositing lab: John Gray & Erich Grotewold. Depositing organization: University of Toledo. Publication: The Maize TFome--development of a transcription factor open reading frame collection for functional genomics. Burdo B, Gray J, Goetting-Minesky MP, Wittler B, Hunt M, Li T, Velliquette D, Thomas J, Gentzel I, dos Santos Brito M, Mejia-Guerra MK, Connolly LN, Qaisi D, Li W, Casas MI, Doseff AI, Grotewold E. Plant J. 2014 Oct;80(2):356-66. doi: 10.1111/tpj.12623. Epub 2014 Aug 26. PubMed 25053252.
Backbone
  Vector backbone: pENTR/D
  Backbone manufacturer: Invitrogen
  Backbone size w/o insert (bp): 2580
  Vector type: Entry vector
Growth in bacteria
  Bacterial resistance: Kanamycin, 50 μg/mL
  Growth temperature: 37°C
  Growth strain: DH5alpha
  Growth instructions: E. coli TOP10
  Copy number: Low Copy
Gene/Insert
  Gene/Insert name: ZmMYB2 transcription factor from AM156904
  Species: Zea mays
  Insert size (bp): 1017
  GenBank ID: HQ858691
  Entrez Gene: myb2
  Cloning method: Restriction Enzyme
  Sequencing primers: 5′ M13 For; 3′ M13 Rev
Terms and licenses: Academic/Nonprofit Terms; Industry Terms: Not Available to Industry
Depositor comments: This CDS was amplified using PCR from a full length cDNA template from the Maize Full-length cDNA Project (www.maizecdna.org) and the PCR product included the stop codon. The PCR product was cloned into a Gateway pENTR/D vector. Further information on this gene may be obtained at www.grassius.org using the GenBank number. (The second half of the plasmid name is the GenBank Number for the sequence of the insert)
How to cite: pUT1147-HQ858691 was a gift from John Gray & Erich Grotewold (Addgene plasmid # 27737 ; http://n2t.net/addgene:27737 ; RRID:Addgene_27737)
