[The description below was written by a language model from this plasmid's Addgene catalogue record and pLannotate feature annotations shown in this document.]
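Description:
pUT1147-HQ858691 is a Gateway entry clone built on the Invitrogen pENTR/D backbone, carrying the coding sequence of the maize (Zea mays) transcription factor ZmMYB2 (gene myb2). It belongs to the Maize TFome, a collection of transcription factor open reading frames assembled for functional genomics. According to the depositor, the roughly 1 kb CDS was PCR-amplified from a full-length cDNA template and includes its native stop codon, so C-terminal fusions will not be read through after transfer to a destination vector, whereas N-terminal fusions remain possible. The second part of the plasmid name is the GenBank accession of the insert sequence.

The annotated 3.6 kb sequence shows the insert region flanked by attL1 and attL2, the recombination sites that allow LR Clonase-mediated transfer of the ORF into any attR-containing destination vector for expression in plants, yeast, bacteria or in vitro systems. Automated annotation labels the first part of the insert as a fragment resembling Arabidopsis MYB41; this reflects homology in the conserved MYB region rather than the identity of the gene, which the record gives as maize MYB2. As an entry vector the plasmid has no promoter positioned to express the insert; a T7 promoter lies just outside attL2, oriented back toward the insert, and rrnB T1 and T2 terminators upstream of attL1 insulate the cloning site from read-through transcription. Short lacI and lacZα fragments are backbone remnants. Propagation in E. coli relies on a ColE1/pUC-type origin, which the annotation calls high-copy although the catalogue entry lists low copy, and selection is by kanamycin through the aph(3')-Ia gene. M13 forward and reverse primers are listed for sequencing the insert.
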