Features (pLannotate 1.2.2; 10 found; start..end, strand, type, name):
      1..100     +  protein_bind   attL1: mutant version of attL; recombination site for the Gateway® LR reaction LR Clonase™
    121..645     +  CDS            MYB41 (fragment): MYB41_ARATH - Experimental evidence at protein level: Swiss-Prot protein existence level 1. Transcription factor involved in salt stress response. Confers tolerance to salt stress (PubMed:22575450). Involved in distinct cellular processes in response to osmotic stress, including control of primary metabolism and negative regulation of short-term transcriptional responses to osmotic stress (PubMed:19211694). Can activate the steps necessary for aliphatic suberin synthesis and deposition of cell wall-associated suberin-like lamellae. Involved in the production of aliphatic suberin under abiotic
   1154..1253    -  protein_bind   attL2: mutant version of attL; recombination site for the Gateway® LR reaction LR Clonase™
   1271..1289    -  promoter       T7 promoter: promoter for bacteriophage T7 RNA polymerase
   1423..2232    +  CDS            KanR: aminoglycoside phosphotransferase; aph(3')-Ia; confers resistance to kanamycin in bacteria or G418 (Geneticin®) in eukaryotes
   2379..2967    +  rep_origin     ori: high-copy-number ColE1/pMB1/pBR322/pUC origin of replication
   3150..3242    +  CDS            lacI (fragment): lac repressor; lacI; The lac repressor binds to the lac operator to inhibit transcription in E. coli. This inhibition can be relieved by adding lactose or isopropyl-β-D-thiogalactopyranoside (IPTG).
   3297..3324    -  terminator     rrnB T2 terminator: transcription terminator T2 from the E. coli rrnB gene
   3456..3499    +  terminator     rrnB T1 terminator: Escherichia coli rrnB; transcription terminator T1 from the E. coli rrnB gene
   3546..3582    -  CDS            lacZα (fragment): LacZα fragment of β-galactosidase; lacZ fragment
>Addgene plasmid #27737 | pUT1147-HQ858691 | depositor full sequence | sequence record 13041 | Author sequence
CAAATAATGATTTTATTTTGACTGATAGTGACCTGTTCGTTGCAACAAATTGATGAGCAATGCTTTTTTA
TAATGCCAACTTTGTACAAAAAAGCAGGCTCCGCGGCCGCCCCCTTCACCATGGGGAGGTCCCCGTGCTG
CTGCCACGACGCCGGCGTCAAGAAAGGCCCGTGGACGGAGGAGGAGGACCGCGCCCTGGTGGACCACATC
CAGAGGCACGGCGGCCACGTCAGCAGCTGGCGCAACCTGCCCAAGGCCGCCGGGCTCAACCGCTGCGGCA
AGAGCTGCCGCCTCCGCTGGACCAACTACCTCCGCCCCGACATCAAGCGCGGCAACTTCACCGACGACGA
GGAGCGCCTCATCATCGGCCTCCATGCCCAGCTCGGTAACAGGTGGTCGACGATCGCGACGCACCTGGAC
GGGCGGACGGACAACGAGATCAAGAACTACTGGAACACGCACATCCGCAAGAAGCTGCTGCGCATGGGCG
TCGACCCCGTCACGCACCAGCGCCTGCCCCCCGACGACCTGCTGCTCGCCGTCTCCGCCTCCCCCACGAC
GACGATCCTCTCGGCGGCGGCGAGCCAGCTGCGGGGCCTGAACACCGCTCTCATGCAGGTGCAAGCGCTG
CAGTTTCTGCTGCAGGCCGTCAGTGGAGTTGGAAACGACGTTAACGCCGCCGCCGCTGCTGCTAATGGTG
GTGGTGGTCTCGTCCCTAGCCTCAGCGCAGCCGCAGATAATAACGCCGTTCTGAACGCGAGCCGTAGCGT
CGTTCCAGGCTTCCAGGACCTGCAGCTGACGACGATGACCAGGCCTCTTCTCGTGTCTCACGCGAATCAC
GGGTCAGCTGATCATCATCCCAGCTACATCGCAACTGATGATGTGGTGCAGCGACGACTGAACGCTTCGG
CTCCTCCGGTGGTCGGCGGCGGCGCCTGTGCAGAGCCGCTGGCTGTTGCATTGGCGTCCACGGCTTATCG
ACACCAAGTGGCAGCTGCCGCTGACGAGCCGGTGAATGGTTTTGCCGAGCTAATACTGTCGGAGCCCATC
GAGATGCCGAGCATGTGCTCTCTGGAGGACGAAGATCATTTCTGGAAGGACATGCTCGTAGAGAGCAGCA
GCTTCAGCCTGCCACTAAAGGGTGGGCGCGCCGACCCAGCTTTCTTGTACAAAGTTGGCATTATAAGAAA
GCATTGCTTATCAATTTGTTGCAACGAACAGGTCACTATCAGTCAAAATAAAATCATTATTTGCCATCCA
GCTGATATCCCCTATAGTGAGTCGTATTACATGGTCATAGCTGTTTCCTGGCAGCTCTGGCCCGTGTCTC
AAAATCTCTGATGTTACATTGCACAAGATAAAAATATATCATCATGAACAATAAAACTGTCTGCTTACAT
AAACAGTAATACAAGGGGTGTTATGAGCCATATTCAACGGGAAACGTCGAGGCCGCGATTAAATTCCAAC
ATGGATGCTGATTTATATGGGTATAAATGGGCTCGCGATAATGTCGGGCAATCAGGTGCGACAATCTATC
GCTTGTATGGGAAGCCCGATGCGCCAGAGTTGTTTCTGAAACATGGCAAAGGTAGCGTTGCCAATGATGT
TACAGATGAGATGGTCAGACTAAACTGGCTGACGGAATTTATGCCTCTTCCGACCATCAAGCATTTTATC
CGTACTCCTGATGATGCATGGTTACTCACCACTGCGATCCCCGGAAAAACAGCATTCCAGGTATTAGAAG
AATATCCTGATTCAGGTGAAAATATTGTTGATGCGCTGGCAGTGTTCCTGCGCCGGTTGCATTCGATTCC
TGTTTGTAATTGTCCTTTTAACAGCGATCGCGTATTTCGTCTCGCTCAGGCGCAATCACGAATGAATAAC
GGTTTGGTTGATGCGAGTGATTTTGATGACGAGCGTAATGGCTGGCCTGTTGAACAAGTCTGGAAAGAAA
TGCATAAACTTTTGCCATTCTCACCGGATTCAGTCGTCACTCATGGTGATTTCTCACTTGATAACCTTAT
TTTTGACGAGGGGAAATTAATAGGTTGTATTGATGTTGGACGAGTCGGAATCGCAGACCGATACCAGGAT
CTTGCCATCCTATGGAACTGCCTCGGTGAGTTTTCTCCTTCATTACAGAAACGGCTTTTTCAAAAATATG
GTATTGATAATCCTGATATGAATAAATTGCAGTTTCATTTGATGCTCGATGAGTTTTTCTAATCAGAATT
GGTTAATTGGTTGTAACACTGGCAGAGCATTACGCTGACTTGACGGGACGGCGCAAGCTCATGACCAAAA
TCCCTTAACGTGAGTTACGCGTCGTTCCACTGAGCGTCAGACCCCGTAGAAAAGATCAAAGGATCTTCTT
GAGATCCTTTTTTTCTGCGCGTAATCTGCTGCTTGCAAACAAAAAAACCACCGCTACCAGCGGTGGTTTG
TTTGCCGGATCAAGAGCTACCAACTCTTTTTCCGAAGGTAACTGGCTTCAGCAGAGCGCAGATACCAAAT
ACTGTCCTTCTAGTGTAGCCGTAGTTAGGCCACCACTTCAAGAACTCTGTAGCACCGCCTACATACCTCG
CTCTGCTAATCCTGTTACCAGTGGCTGCTGCCAGTGGCGATAAGTCGTGTCTTACCGGGTTGGACTCAAG
ACGATAGTTACCGGATAAGGCGCAGCGGTCGGGCTGAACGGGGGGTTCGTGCACACAGCCCAGCTTGGAG
CGAACGACCTACACCGAACTGAGATACCTACAGCGTGAGCATTGAGAAAGCGCCACGCTTCCCGAAGGGA
GAAAGGCGGACAGGTATCCGGTAAGCGGCAGGGTCGGAACAGGAGAGCGCACGAGGGAGCTTCCAGGGGG
AAACGCCTGGTATCTTTATAGTCCTGTCGGGTTTCGCCACCTCTGACTTGAGCGTCGATTTTTGTGATGC
TCGTCAGGGGGGCGGAGCCTATGGAAAAACGCCAGCAACGCGGCCTTTTTACGGTTCCTGGCCTTTTGCT
GGCCTTTTGCTCACATGTTCTTTCCTGCGTTATCCCCTGATTCTGTGGATAACCGTATTACCGCCTTTGA
GTGAGCTGATACCGCTCGCCGCAGCCGAACGACCGAGCGCAGCGAGTCAGTGAGCGAGGAAGCGGAAGAG
CGCCCAATACGCAAACCGCCTCTCCCCGCGCGTTGGCCGATTCATTAATGCAGCTGGCACGACAGGTTTC
CCGACTGGAAAGCGGGCAGTGAGCGCAACGCAATTAATACGCGTACCGCTAGCCAGGAAGAGTTTGTAGA
AACGCAAAAAGGCCATCCGTCAGGATGGCCTTCTGCTTAGTTTGATGCCTGGCAGTTTATGGCGGGCGTC
CTGCCCGCCACCCTCCGGGCCGTTGCTTCACAACGTTCAAATCCGCTCCCGGCGGATTTGTCCTACTCAG
GAGAGCGTTCACCGACAAACAACAGATAAAACGAAAGGCCCAGTCTTCCGACTGAGCCTTTCGTTTTATT
TGATGCCTGGCAGTTCCCTACTCTCGCGTTAACGCTAGCATGGATGTTTTCCCAGTCACGACGTTGTAAA
ACGACGGCCAGTCTTAAGCTCGGGCCC
