>Addgene plasmid #27737 | pUT1147-HQ858691 | addgene partial sequence | sequence record 34063 | 27737 with M13pUC-fwd
ATGATTTTATTTTGACTGATAGTGACCTGTTCGTTGCAACAAATTGATGAGCAATGCTTTTTTATAATGC
CAACTTTGTACAAAAAAGCAGGCTCCGCGGCCGCCCCCTTCACCATGGGGAGGTCCCCGTGCTGCTGCCA
CGACGCCGGCGTCAAGAAAGGCCCGTGGACGGAGGAGGAGGACCGCGCCCTGGTGGACCACATCCAGAGG
CACGGCGGCCACGTCAGCAGCTGGCGCAACCTGCCCAAGGCCGCCGGGCTCAACCGCTGCGGCAAGAGCT
GCCGCCTCCGCTGGACCAACTACCTCCGCCCCGACATCAAGCGCGGCAACTTCACCGACGACGAGGAGCG
CCTCATCATCGGCCTCCATGCCCAGCTCGGTAACAGGTGGTCGACGATCGCGACGCACCTGGACGGGCGG
ACGGACAACGAGATCAAGAACTACTGGAACACGCACATCCGCAAGAAGCTGCTGCGCATGGGCGTCGACC
CCGTCACGCACCAGCGCCTGCCCCCCGACGACCTGCTGCTCGCCGTCTCCGCCTCCCCCACGACGACGAT
CCTCTCGGCGGCGGCGAGCCAGCTGCGGGGCCTGAACACCGCTCTCATGCAGGTGCAAGCGCTGCAGTTT
CTGCTGCAGGCCGTCAGTGGAGTTGGAAACGACGTTAACGCCGCCGCCGCTGCTGCTAATGGTGGTGGTG
GTCTCGTCCCTAGCCTCAGCGCAGCCGCAGATAATAACGCCGTTCTGAACGCGAGCCGTAGCGTCGTTCC
AGGCTTCCAGGACCTGCAGCTGACGACGATGACCA
